Addgene plasmid #18792: pGFP-Tmprss6 (delN)
Depositing lab: Bruce Beutler. Depositing organization: Scripps California (The Scripps Research Institute). Publication: The serine protease TMPRSS6 is required to sense iron deficiency. Du X, She E, Gelbart T, Truksa J, Lee P, Xia Y, Khovananth K, Mudd S, Mann N, Moresco EM, Beutler E, Beutler B. Science. 2008 May 23. 320(5879):1088-92. 10.1126/science.1157121 PubMed 18451267.
Backbone
  Vector backbone: pEGFP-C1 (Clontech)
  Backbone size w/o insert (bp): 4700
  Vector type: Mammalian Expression
  Selectable markers: Neomycin (select with G418)
Growth in bacteria
  Bacterial resistance: Kanamycin, 50 μg/mL
  Growth temperature: 37°C
  Growth strain: DH5alpha
  Copy number: High Copy
Gene/Insert
  Gene/Insert name: Type II transmembrane serine protease 6 (alt name: Tmprss6)
  Species: M. musculus (mouse)
  Insert size (bp): 2276
  Mutation: deleted amino acids 1-54
  Entrez Gene: Tmprss6 (a.k.a. 1300008A22Rik)
  Tag / fusion protein: GFP (N terminal on backbone)
  Cloning method: Restriction Enzyme; 5′ cloning site Xho I (not destroyed); 3′ cloning site Hind III (not destroyed)
  Sequencing primers: 5′ EGFP-N Sequencing Primer; 3′ EGFP-C Sequencing Primer
Terms and licenses: Academic/Nonprofit Terms; Industry Terms: Not Available to Industry
How to cite: pGFP-Tmprss6 (delN) was a gift from Bruce Beutler (Addgene plasmid # 18792 ; http://n2t.net/addgene:18792 ; RRID:Addgene_18792)
