[The description below was written by a language model from this plasmid's Addgene catalogue record.]
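Description:
pGFP-Tmprss6 (delN) is a mammalian expression plasmid built on the Clontech pEGFP-C1 backbone (about 4.7 kb without insert). It is maintained as a high-copy plasmid in E. coli under kanamycin selection, and it carries a neomycin resistance marker that allows G418 selection of transfected mammalian cells. In the pEGFP-C1 design a single resistance cassette normally serves both purposes. The record does not list the promoter or origins explicitly, although pEGFP-C1 vectors conventionally drive the fusion from the CMV immediate-early promoter. No feature table is supplied to confirm this for the deposited plasmid.

The insert is a roughly 2.3 kb fragment of mouse Tmprss6, which encodes type II transmembrane serine protease 6. It was cloned between the XhoI and HindIII sites, both of which are retained. The coding sequence lacks amino acids 1–54, an N-terminal truncation reflected in the "delN" name. Because the multiple cloning site of a C1-type vector lies downstream of the fluorescent protein, the truncated protease is expressed with GFP fused to its N terminus, so its expression and subcellular distribution can be followed by fluorescence.

The associated publication identifies TMPRSS6 as a protease required for sensing iron deficiency. The construct is therefore suited to transient or stable expression in cultured mammalian cells to test how loss of the N-terminal segment affects the protein's localization or function, presumably by comparison with full-length or other variants. The record does not describe the specific experiments in which it was used.
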