>Addgene plasmid #18792 | pGFP-Tmprss6 (delN) | addgene partial sequence | sequence record 24678 | EGFP-N 5'-CGTCGCCGTCCAGCTCGACCAG-3'
CNCCGGGNACGCTCTCGCCCTTGCTCACCATGGTGGCGACCGGTAGCGCTAGCGGATCTGACGGTTCACT
AAACCAGCTCTGCTTATATAGACCTCCCACCGNTACACGCCTACCGCCCATTTGCGTCAATGGGGCGGAG
TTGTTACGACATTTTGGAAAGTCCCGTTGATTTTGGTGCCAAAACAAACTCCCATTGACGTCAATGGGGT
GGAGACTTGGAAATCCCCGTGAGTCAAACCGCTATCCACGCCCATTGATGTACTGCCAAAACCGCATCAC
CATGGTAATAGCGATGACTAATACGTAGATGTACTGCCAAGTAGGAAAGTCCCATAAGGTCATGTACTGG
GCATAATGCCAGGCGGGCCATTTACCGTCATTGACGTCAATAGGGGGCGTACTTGGCATATGATACACTT
GATGTACTGCCAAGTGGGCAGTTTACCGTAAATACTCCACCCATTGACGTCAATGGAAAGTCCCTATTGG
CGTTACTATGGGAACATACGTCATTATTGACGTCAATGGGCGGGGGTCGTTGGGCGGTCAGCCAGGCGGG
CCATTTACCGTAAGTTATGTAACGCGGAACTCCATATATGGCNAANNNNTANNGACCCCGTAATTGATTA
CTATTAATAACTAATCCATGGCGGTAATACGGTTATCCACAGAATCAGGGGATAACGCAGGAAGAAACAT
GTGAGCAAAGGCAGCAAAGGCAGGAACCGTAAAAAGNCGCGTGCTGCGTTTTCTTAGGTCGCCCCCGACA
NCTCCAAATCACCTCAGTCAAGTGGGAAGCNAACGCATAAATNAAAGCTCCCCTGCNCNCNC
