>Addgene plasmid #18792 | pGFP-Tmprss6 (delN) | addgene partial sequence | sequence record 24679 | EGFP-C 5'-CATGGTCCTGCTGGAGTTCGTG-3'
CCNCGGTCTCTGGCAGGAGAGCTGTACAAGTCCGGACTCAGATCTCGAGGTGTCCGCTTCACGCCACTGT
TGCTGGTCTTGGCTGCGCTGGTCTCAGCAGGGGTCATGCTTTGGTATTTCCTAGGGTACAAAGCGGAAGT
GACCGTAAGCCAGGTGTACTCTGGCAGCCTCCGGGTGCTCAACCGTCATTTCTCCCAGGACCTGGGCCGA
CGGGAGTCTATTGCTTTCCGCAGTGAATCTGCCAAAGCCCAGAAGATGCTCCAAGAACTGGTTGCCAGCA
CCCGCCTGGGTACTTACTACAACTCTAGTTCTGTCTACTCCTTTGGGGAGGGACCCCTCACCTGCTTCTT
CTGGTTTATCCTTGACATCCCTGAGTACCAGCGACTGACCCTGAGCCCTGAAGTAGTGCGCGAGCTCCTG
GTGGATGAGCTACTGTCCAACAGCTCAACCCTGGCTTCCTATAAGACCGAATATGAGGTGGACCCGGAAG
GCCTGGTGATCCTGGAAGCCAGTGTGAACGACATAGTCGTACTGAATTCCACGCTGGGCTGTTATCGCTA
CAGCTATGTGAACCCAGGCCAGGTCCTCCCATTGAAGGGGCCTGACCAGCAGACCACAAGCTGCCTGTGG
CATCTGCAAGGGCCCGAAGACCTCATGATCAAAGTGCGGCTGGAGTGGACCCGGGTCGATTGCAGAGACA
GGGTGGCGATGTACGAAGCANCTNGGCCCCTGNAGAAAGATTATCACCTCGNTCTATGGGTGNGCCCCAG
AACCTGTGATGAGTGTGGCATCGGCTCGTCTGGCGTGTGGGAAAAGGNNGCNACTNNNGACCTTCTGTCC
AGGANTN
